>Addgene plasmid #109665 | p3E-rab11bb | depositor full sequence | sequence record 206602 | Full Sequence
CTTTCCTGCGTTATCCCCTGATTCTGTGGATAACCGTATTACCGCCTTTGAGTGAGCTGATACCGCTCGC
CGCAGCCGAACGACCGAGCGCAGCGAGTCAGTGAGCGAGGAAGCGGAAGAGCGCCCAATACGCAAACCGC
CTCTCCCCGCGCGTTGGCCGATTCATTAATGCAGCTGGCACGACAGGTTTCCCGACTGGAAAGCGGGCAG
TGAGCGCAACGCAATTAATACGCGTACCGCTAGCCAGGAAGAGTTTGTAGAAACGCAAAAAGGCCATCCG
TCAGGATGGCCTTCTGCTTAGTTTGATGCCTGGCAGTTTATGGCGGGCGTCCTGCCCGCCACCCTCCGGG
CCGTTGCTTCACAACGTTCAAATCCGCTCCCGGCGGATTTGTCCTACTCAGGAGAGCGTTCACCGACAAA
CAACAGATAAAACGAAAGGCCCAGTCTTCCGACTGAGCCTTTCGTTTTATTTGATGCCTGGCAGTTCCCT
ACTCTCGCGTTAACGCTAGCATGGATGTTTTCCCAGTCACGACGTTGTAAAACGACGGCCAGTCTTAAGC
TCGGGCCCTGCAGCTCTAGAGCTCGAATTCTACAGGTCACTAATACCATCTAAGTAGTTGGTTCATAGTG
ACTGCATATGTTGTGTTTTACAGTATTATGTAGTCTGTTTTTTATGCAAAATCTAATTTAATATATTGAT
ATTTATATCATTTTACGTTTCTCGTTCAACTTTCTTGTACAAAGTGGTGGCCAACAGAGACGATGAATAC
GATTTCTTGTTCAAAGTCGTTCTCATCGGAGATTCAGGCGTCGGGAAGAGTAACCTGCTGTCGAGATTCA
CACGAAACGAGTTTAACCTGGAGAGCAAGAGCACGATAGGAGTGGAGTTCGCCACCAGGAGTATTCAGGT
GGATGGAAAGACCATAAAAGCACAGATCTGGGATACGGCTGGACAGGAGCGATACAGAGCCATCACTTCT
GCATATTATCGTGGAGCGGTCGGTGCGCTGCTGGTGTACGACATCGCCAAACACCTTACCTATGAGAACG
TGGAGCGCTGGCTGAAAGAGCTGCGAGATCACGCTGACAACAACATCGTCATTATGCTGGTTGGGAATAA
GAGTGACCTGCGGCACCTGAGGGCCGTGCCCACTGATGAGGCCCGCGCTTTCGCAGAGAAGAATAACCTG
TCATTCATCGAGACGTCAGCTCTGGACTCAACTAATGTTGAAGAGGCATTCAAAAACATCCTAACAGAAA
TCTACCGTATCGTATCACAGAAGCAGATAGCGGAGCGGTCGGCTCATGACGAGTCTCCCGGAAATAACGT
TGTGGACATCAGTGTCCCGCCCACCACAGACGGACAGAAGAGCAACAAACTGCAGTGCTGCCAAAACCTG
TAACCACAGCGACCCAACTTTATTATACAAAGTTGGCATTATAAAAAAGCATTGCTTATCAATTTGTTGC
AACGAACAGGTCACTATCAGTCAAAATAAAATCATTATTTGGAGCTCCATGGTAGCGTTAACGCGGCCGC
GATATCCCCTATAGTGAGTCGTATTACATGGTCATAGCTGTTTCCTGGCAGCTCTGGCCCGTGTCTCAAA
ATCTCTGATGTTACATTGCACAAGATAAAAATATATCATCATGAACAATAAAACTGTCTGCTTACATAAA
CAGTAATACAAGGGGTGTTATGAGCCATATTCAACGGGAAACGTCGAGGCCGCGATTAAATTCCAACATG
GATGCTGATTTATATGGGTATAAATGGGCTCGCGATAATGTCGGGCAATCAGGTGCGACAATCTATCGCT
TGTATGGGAAGCCCGATGCGCCAGAGTTGTTTCTGAAACATGGCAAAGGTAGCGTTGCCAATGATGTTAC
AGATGAGATGGTCAGACTAAACTGGCTGACGGAATTTATGCCTCTTCCGACCATCAAGCATTTTATCCGT
ACTCCTGATGATGCATGGTTACTCACCACTGCGATCCCCGGAAAAACAGCATTCCAGGTATTAGAAGAAT
ATCCTGATTCAGGTGAAAATATTGTTGATGCGCTGGCAGTGTTCCTGCGCCGGTTGCATTCGATTCCTGT
TTGTAATTGTCCTTTTAACAGCGATCGCGTATTTCGTCTCGCTCAGGCGCAATCACGAATGAATAACGGT
TTGGTTGATGCGAGTGATTTTGATGACGAGCGTAATGGCTGGCCTGTTGAACAAGTCTGGAAAGAAATGC
ATAAACTTTTGCCATTCTCACCGGATTCAGTCGTCACTCATGGTGATTTCTCACTTGATAACCTTATTTT
TGACGAGGGGAAATTAATAGGTTGTATTGATGTTGGACGAGTCGGAATCGCAGACCGATACCAGGATCTT
GCCATCCTATGGAACTGCCTCGGTGAGTTTTCTCCTTCATTACAGAAACGGCTTTTTCAAAAATATGGTA
TTGATAATCCTGATATGAATAAATTGCAGTTTCATTTGATGCTCGATGAGTTTTTCTAATCAGAATTGGT
TAATTGGTTGTAACACTGGCAGAGCATTACGCTGACTTGACGGGACGGCGCAAGCTCATGACCAAAATCC
CTTAACGTGAGTTACGCGTCGTTCCACTGAGCGTCAGACCCCGTAGAAAAGATCAAAGGATCTTCTTGAG
ATCCTTTTTTTCTGCGCGTAATCTGCTGCTTGCAAACAAAAAAACCACCGCTACCAGCGGTGGTTTGTTT
GCCGGATCAAGAGCTACCAACTCTTTTTCCGAAGGTAACTGGCTTCAGCAGAGCGCAGATACCAAATACT
GTCCTTCTAGTGTAGCCGTAGTTAGGCCACCACTTCAAGAACTCTGTAGCACCGCCTACATACCTCGCTC
TGCTAATCCTGTTACCAGTGGCTGCTGCCAGTGGCGATAAGTCGTGTCTTACCGGGTTGGACTCAAGACG
ATAGTTACCGGATAAGGCGCAGCGGTCGGGCTGAACGGGGGGTTCGTGCACACAGCCCAGCTTGGAGCGA
ACGACCTACACCGAACTGAGATACCTACAGCGTGAGCATTGAGAAAGCGCCACGCTTCCCGAAGGGAGAA
AGGCGGACAGGTATCCGGTAAGCGGCAGGGTCGGAACAGGAGAGCGCACGAGGGAGCTTCCAGGGGGAAA
CGCCTGGTATCTTTATAGTCCTGTCGGGTTTCGCCACCTCTGACTTGAGCGTCGATTTTTGTGATGCTCG
TCAGGGGGGCGGAGCCTATGGAAAAACGCCAGCAACGCGGCCTTTTTACGGTTCCTGGCCTTTTGCTGGC
CTTTTGCTCACATGTT
Features (pLannotate 1.2.2; 11 found; start..end, strand, type, name):
    121..213     +  CDS            lacI (fragment): lac repressor; lacI; The lac repressor binds to the lac operator to inhibit transcription in E. coli. This inhibition can be relieved by adding lactose or isopropyl-β-D-thiogalactopyranoside (IPTG).
    268..295     -  terminator     rrnB T2 terminator: transcription terminator T2 from the E. coli rrnB gene
    427..470     +  terminator     rrnB T1 terminator: Escherichia coli rrnB; transcription terminator T1 from the E. coli rrnB gene
    517..553     -  CDS            lacZα (fragment): LacZα fragment of β-galactosidase; lacZ fragment
    624..748     -  protein_bind   attR2: mutant version of attR; recombination site for the Gateway® LR reaction LR Clonase™
    756..1400    +  CDS            RAB11B: RB11B_HUMAN - Also known as YPT3. Experimental evidence at protein level: Swiss-Prot protein existence level 1. The small GTPases Rab are key regulators of intracellular membrane trafficking, from the formation of transport vesicles to their fusion with membranes. Rabs cycle between an inactive GDP-bound form and an active GTP-bound form that is able to recruit to membranes different set of downstream effectors directly responsible for vesicle formation, movement, tethering and fusion. The small Rab GTPase RAB11B plays a role in endocytic recycling, regulating apical recycling of several trans
   1415..1435    -  protein_bind   attB3: mutant version of attB; core recombination site for the Gateway® BP reaction BP Clonase™
   1426..1511    -  protein_bind   attL1 (fragment): mutant version of attL; recombination site for the Gateway® LR reaction LR Clonase™
   1548..1566    -  promoter       T7 promoter: promoter for bacteriophage T7 RNA polymerase
   1700..2509    +  CDS            KanR: aminoglycoside phosphotransferase; aph(3')-Ia; confers resistance to kanamycin in bacteria or G418 (Geneticin®) in eukaryotes
   2656..3244    +  rep_origin     ori: high-copy-number ColE1/pMB1/pBR322/pUC origin of replication
