>Addgene plasmid #109665 | p3E-rab11bb | addgene full sequence | sequence record 223886 | Addgene NGS Result
GTTCAACTTTCTTGTACAAAGTGGTGGCCAACAGAGACGATGAATACGATTTCTTGTTCAAAGTCGTTCT
CATCGGAGATTCAGGCGTCGGGAAGAGTAACCTGCTGTCGAGATTCACACGAAACGAGTTTAACCTGGAG
AGCAAGAGCACGATAGGAGTGGAGTTCGCCACCAGGAGTATTCAGGTGGATGGAAAGACCATAAAAGCAC
AGATCTGGGATACGGCTGGACAGGAGCGATACAGAGCCATCACTTCTGCATATTATCGTGGAGCGGTCGG
TGCGCTGCTGGTGTACGACATCGCCAAACACCTTACCTATGAGAACGTGGAGCGCTGGCTGAAAGAGCTG
CGAGATCACGCTGACAACAACATCGTCATTATGCTGGTTGGGAATAAGAGTGACCTGCGGCACCTGAGGG
CCGTGCCCACTGATGAGGCCCGCGCTTTCGCAGAGAAGAATAACCTGTCATTCATCGAGACGTCAGCTCT
GGACTCAACTAATGTTGAAGAGGCATTCAAAAACATCCTAACAGAAATCTACCGTATCGTATCACAGAAG
CAGATAGCGGAGCGGTCGGCTCATGACGAGTCTCCCGGAAATAACGTTGTGGACATCAGTGTCCCGCCCA
CCACAGACGGACAGAAGAGCAACAAACTGCAGTGCTGCCAAAACCTGTAACCACAGCGACCCAACTTTAT
TATACAAAGTTGGCATTATAAAAAAGCATTGCTTATCAATTTGTTGCAACGAACAGGTCACTATCAGTCA
AAATAAAATCATTATTTGGAGCTCCATGGTAGCGTTAACGCGGCCGCGATATCCCCTATAGTGAGTCGTA
TTACATGGTCATAGCTGTTTCCTGGCAGCTCTGGCCCGTGTCTCAAAATCTCTGATGTTACATTGCACAA
GATAAAAATATATCATCATGAACAATAAAACTGTCTGCTTACATAAACAGTAATACAAGGGGTGTTATGA
GCCATATTCAACGGGAAACGTCGAGGCCGCGATTAAATTCCAACATGGATGCTGATTTATATGGGTATAA
ATGGGCTCGCGATAATGTCGGGCAATCAGGTGCGACAATCTATCGCTTGTATGGGAAGCCCGATGCGCCA
GAGTTGTTTCTGAAACATGGCAAAGGTAGCGTTGCCAATGATGTTACAGATGAGATGGTCAGACTAAACT
GGCTGACGGAATTTATGCCTCTTCCGACCATCAAGCATTTTATCCGTACTCCTGATGATGCATGGTTACT
CACCACTGCGATCCCCGGAAAAACAGCATTCCAGGTATTAGAAGAATATCCTGATTCAGGTGAAAATATT
GTTGATGCGCTGGCAGTGTTCCTGCGCCGGTTGCATTCGATTCCTGTTTGTAATTGTCCTTTTAACAGCG
ATCGCGTATTTCGTCTCGCTCAGGCGCAATCACGAATGAATAACGGTTTGGTTGATGCGAGTGATTTTGA
TGACGAGCGTAATGGCTGGCCTGTTGAACAAGTCTGGAAAGAAATGCATAAACTTTTGCCATTCTCACCG
GATTCAGTCGTCACTCATGGTGATTTCTCACTTGATAACCTTATTTTTGACGAGGGGAAATTAATAGGTT
GTATTGATGTTGGACGAGTCGGAATCGCAGACCGATACCAGGATCTTGCCATCCTATGGAACTGCCTCGG
TGAGTTTTCTCCTTCATTACAGAAACGGCTTTTTCAAAAATATGGTATTGATAATCCTGATATGAATAAA
TTGCAGTTTCATTTGATGCTCGATGAGTTTTTCTAATCAGAATTGGTTAATTGGTTGTAACACTGGCAGA
GCATTACGCTGACTTGACGGGACGGCGCAAGCTCATGACCAAAATCCCTTAACGTGAGTTACGCGTCGTT
CCACTGAGCGTCAGACCCCGTAGAAAAGATCAAAGGATCTTCTTGAGATCCTTTTTTTCTGCGCGTAATC
TGCTGCTTGCAAACAAAAAAACCACCGCTACCAGCGGTGGTTTGTTTGCCGGATCAAGAGCTACCAACTC
TTTTTCCGAAGGTAACTGGCTTCAGCAGAGCGCAGATACCAAATACTGTTCTTCTAGTGTAGCCGTAGTT
AGGCCACCACTTCAAGAACTCTGTAGCACCGCCTACATACCTCGCTCTGCTAATCCTGTTACCAGTGGCT
GCTGCCAGTGGCGATAAGTCGTGTCTTACCGGGTTGGACTCAAGACGATAGTTACCGGATAAGGCGCAGC
GGTCGGGCTGAACGGGGGGTTCGTGCACACAGCCCAGCTTGGAGCGAACGACCTACACCGAACTGAGATA
CCTACAGCGTGAGCTATGAGAAAGCGCCACGCTTCCCGAAGGGAGAAAGGCGGACAGGTATCCGGTAAGC
GGCAGGGTCGGAACAGGAGAGCGCACGAGGGAGCTTCCAGGGGGAAACGCCTGGTATCTTTATAGTCCTG
TCGGGTTTCGCCACCTCTGACTTGAGCGTCGATTTTTGTGATGCTCGTCAGGGGGGCGGAGCCTATGGAA
AAACGCCAGCAACGCGGCCTTTTTACGGTTCCTGGCCTTTTGCTGGCCTTTTGCTCACATGTTCTTTCCT
GCGTTATCCCCTGATTCTGTGGATAACCGTATTACCGCCTTTGAGTGAGCTGATACCGCTCGCCGCAGCC
GAACGACCGAGCGCAGCGAGTCAGTGAGCGAGGAAGCGGAAGAGCGCCCAATACGCAAACCGCCTCTCCC
CGCGCGTTGGCCGATTCATTAATGCAGCTGGCACGACAGGTTTCCCGACTGGAAAGCGGGCAGTGAGCGC
AACGCAATTAATACGCGTACCGCTAGCCAGGAAGAGTTTGTAGAAACGCAAAAAGGCCATCCGTCAGGAT
GGCCTTCTGCTTAGTTTGATGCCTGGCAGTTTATGGCGGGCGTCCTGCCCGCCACCCTCCGGGCCGTTGC
TTCACAACGTTCAAATCCGCTCCCGGCGGATTTGTCCTACTCAGGAGAGCGTTCACCGACAAACAACAGA
TAAAACGAAAGGCCCAGTCTTCCGACTGAGCCTTTCGTTTTATTTGATGCCTGGCAGTTCCCTACTCTCG
CGTTAACGCTAGCATGGATGTTTTCCCAGTCACGACGTTGTAAAACGACGGCCAGTCTTAAGCTCGGGCC
CTGCAGCTCTAGAGCTCGAATTCTACAGGTCACTAATACCATCTAAGTAGTTGGTTCATAGTGACTGCAT
ATGTTGTGTTTTACAGTATTATGTAGTCTGTTTTTTATGCAAAATCTAATTTAATATATTGATATTTATA
TCATTTTACGTTTCTC
Features (pLannotate 1.2.2; 11 found; start..end, strand, type, name):
     33..677     +  CDS            RAB11B: RB11B_HUMAN - Also known as YPT3. Experimental evidence at protein level: Swiss-Prot protein existence level 1. The small GTPases Rab are key regulators of intracellular membrane trafficking, from the formation of transport vesicles to their fusion with membranes. Rabs cycle between an inactive GDP-bound form and an active GTP-bound form that is able to recruit to membranes different set of downstream effectors directly responsible for vesicle formation, movement, tethering and fusion. The small Rab GTPase RAB11B plays a role in endocytic recycling, regulating apical recycling of several trans
    692..712     -  protein_bind   attB3: mutant version of attB; core recombination site for the Gateway® BP reaction BP Clonase™
    703..788     -  protein_bind   attL1 (fragment): mutant version of attL; recombination site for the Gateway® LR reaction LR Clonase™
    825..843     -  promoter       T7 promoter: promoter for bacteriophage T7 RNA polymerase
    977..1786    +  CDS            KanR: aminoglycoside phosphotransferase; aph(3')-Ia; confers resistance to kanamycin in bacteria or G418 (Geneticin®) in eukaryotes
   1933..2521    +  rep_origin     ori: high-copy-number ColE1/pMB1/pBR322/pUC origin of replication
   2704..2796    +  CDS            lacI (fragment): lac repressor; lacI; The lac repressor binds to the lac operator to inhibit transcription in E. coli. This inhibition can be relieved by adding lactose or isopropyl-β-D-thiogalactopyranoside (IPTG).
   2851..2878    -  terminator     rrnB T2 terminator: transcription terminator T2 from the E. coli rrnB gene
   3010..3053    +  terminator     rrnB T1 terminator: Escherichia coli rrnB; transcription terminator T1 from the E. coli rrnB gene
   3100..3136    -  CDS            lacZα (fragment): LacZα fragment of β-galactosidase; lacZ fragment
   3207..25      -  protein_bind   attR2 (across the origin): mutant version of attR; recombination site for the Gateway® LR reaction LR Clonase™
