[The description below was written by a language model from this plasmid's Addgene catalogue record and pLannotate feature annotations shown in this document.]
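Description:
p3E-rab11bb is a 3,306 bp multisite Gateway 3' entry clone built in the pDONR P2R-P3 backbone and catalogued as a zebrafish plasmid. It is maintained in E. coli through a high-copy ColE1/pUC-type origin and selected with kanamycin via an aminoglycoside phosphotransferase (KanR) gene. The backbone also carries the rrnB T1 and T2 terminators, which insulate the cloning region from read-through transcription, a T7 promoter next to the insert, and short lacI and lacZα remnants that have no function here.

The insert is the coding sequence of zebrafish rab11bb. The automated annotation labels it by homology as human RAB11B, a small Rab GTPase that cycles between GDP- and GTP-bound states and regulates endocytic recycling. The roughly 645 bp open reading frame is flanked on one side by an attR2 site and on the other by a composite annotated as attB3 plus an attL fragment. This is consistent with the attR2/attL3 pair expected of a 3' entry clone made by BP recombination. The plasmid has no eukaryotic promoter or polyadenylation signal annotated, so it is not an expression vector in its own right. In an LR reaction it is combined with a 5' entry clone supplying a promoter, a middle entry clone such as a fluorescent protein or other tag, and a destination vector. This places rab11bb in the 3' position, so the middle element is fused to the N-terminus of the Rab protein.

The stated purpose is 3' tagging with rab11bb, and the associated work was an in vivo cell biological screen in zebrafish. The two feature tables, from the depositor and from repository sequencing, show the same features with different start coordinates.
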