Addgene plasmid #109665: p3E-rab11bb
Purpose: Multisite gateway vector for 3' tagging with rab11bb
Depositing lab: Rob Parton. Depositing organization: University of Queensland, Institute for Molecular Bioscience. Publication: In vivo cell biological screening identifies an endocytic capture mechanism for T-tubule formation. Hall TE, Martel N, Ariotti N, Xiong Z, Lo HP, Ferguson C, Rae J, Lim YW, Parton RG. Nat Commun. 2020 Jul 24;11(1):3711. doi: 10.1038/s41467-020-17486-w. PubMed 32709891.
Backbone
  Vector backbone: pDONR p2R-p3
  Vector type: Zebrafish plasmids
Growth in bacteria
  Bacterial resistance: Kanamycin, 50 μg/mL
  Growth temperature: 37°C
  Growth strain: DH5alpha
  Copy number: High Copy
Gene/Insert
  Gene/Insert name: rab11bb
  Species: D. rerio (zebrafish)
  Entrez Gene: rab11bb (a.k.a. zgc:92772)
  Cloning method: Gateway Cloning
Terms and licenses: Academic/Nonprofit Terms; Industry Terms: Not Available to Industry
How to cite: p3E-rab11bb was a gift from Rob Parton (Addgene plasmid # 109665 ; http://n2t.net/addgene:109665 ; RRID:Addgene_109665)
